>Addgene plasmid #224438 | kiCAP-AAV-MyoAAV1C | depositor full sequence | sequence record 439820 | Full Sequence
TCGACACGCGTGGAGGGGTGGAGTCGTGACGTGAATTACGTCATAGGGTTAGGGAGGTCCTGTATTAGAG
GTCACGTGAGTGTTTTGCGACATTTTGCGACACCATGTGGTCACGCTGGGTATTTAAGCCCGAGTGAGCA
CGCAGGGTCTCCATTTTGAAGCGGGAGGTTTGAACGCGCAGCCGCCATGCCGGGGTTTTACGAGATTGTG
ATTAAGGTCCCCAGCGACCTTGACGAGCATCTGCCCGGCATTTCTGACAGCTTTGTGAACTGGGTGGCCG
AGAAGGAATGGGAGTTGCCGCCAGATTCTGACATGGATCTGAATCTGATTGAGCAGGCACCCCTGACCGT
GGCCGAGAAGCTGCAGCGCGACTTTCTGACGGAATGGCGCCGTGTGAGTAAGGCCCCGGAGGCTCTTTTC
TTTGTGCAATTTGAGAAGGGAGAGAGCTACTTCCACATGCACGTGCTCGTGGAAACCACCGGGGTGAAAT
CCATGGTTTTGGGACGTTTCCTGAGTCAGATTCGCGAAAAACTGATTCAGAGAATTTACCGCGGGATCGA
GCCGACTTTGCCAAACTGGTTCGCGGTCACAAAGACCAGAAATGGCGCCGGAGGCGGGAACAAGGTGGTG
GATGAGTGCTACATCCCCAATTACTTGCTCCCCAAAACCCAGCCTGAGCTCCAGTGGGCGTGGACTAATA
TGGAACAGTATTTAAGCGCCTGTTTGAATCTCACGGAGCGTAAACGGTTGGTGGCGCAGCATCTGACGCA
CGTGTCGCAGACGCAGGAGCAGAACAAAGAGAATCAGAATCCCAATTCTGATGCGCCGGTGATCAGATCA
AAAACTTCAGCCAGGTACATGGAGCTGGTCGGGTGGCTCGTGGACAAGGGGATTACCTCGGAGAAGCAGT
GGATCCAGGAGGACCAGGCCTCATACATCTCCTTCAATGCGGCCTCCAACTCGCGGTCCCAAATCAAGGC
TGCCTTGGACAATGCGGGAAAGATTATGAGCCTGACTAAAACCGCCCCCGACTACCTGGTGGGCCAGCAG
CCCGTGGAGGACATTTCCAGCAATCGGATTTATAAAATTTTGGAACTAAACGGGTACGATCCCCAATATG
CGGCTTCCGTCTTTCTGGGATGGGCCACGAAAAAGTTCGGCAAGAGGAACACCATCTGGCTGTTTGGGCC
TGCAACTACCGGGAAGACCAACATCGCGGAGGCCATAGCCCACACTGTGCCCTTCTACGGGTGCGTAAAC
TGGACCAATGAGAACTTTCCCTTCAACGACTGTGTCGACAAGATGGTGATCTGGTGGGAGGAGGGGAAGA
TGACCGCCAAGGTCGTGGAGTCGGCCAAAGCCATTCTCGGAGGAAGCAAGGTGCGCGTGGACCAGAAATG
CAAGTCCTCGGCCCAGATAGACCCGACTCCCGTGATCGTCACCTCCAACACCAACATGTGCGCCGTGATT
GACGGGAACTCAACGACCTTCGAACACCAGCAGCCGTTGCAAGACCGGATGTTCAAATTTGAACTCACCC
GCCGTCTGGATCATGACTTTGGGAAGGTCACCAAGCAGGAAGTCAAAGACTTTTTCCGGTGGGCAAAGGA
TCACGTGGTTGAGGTGGAGCATGAATTCTACGTCAAAAAGGGTGGAGCCAAGAAAAGACCCGCCCCCAGT
GACGCAGATATAAGTGAGCCCAAACGGGTGCGCGAGTCAGTTGCGCAGCCATCGACGTCAGACGCGGAAG
CTTCGATCAACTACGCGGACAGGTACCAAAACAAATGTTCTCGTCACGTGGGCATGAATCTGATGCTGTT
TCCCTGCAGACAATGCGAGAGACTGAATCAGAATTCAAATATCTGCTTCACTCACGGTGTCAAAGACTGT
TTAGAGTGCTTTCCCGTGTCAGAATCTCAACCCGTTTCTGTCGTCAAAAAGGCGTATCAGAAACTGTGCT
ACATTCATCACATCATGGGAAAGGTGCCAGACGCTTGCACTGCTTGCGACCTGGTCAATGTGGACTTGGA
TGACTGTGTTTCTGAACAATAAATGACTTAAACCAGGTATTGCTGCCGATGGTTATCTTCCAGATTGGCT
CGAGGACAACCTTAGTGAACTAGTGCCACCATGAGTCGGCTGGATAAATCTAAAGTCATAAACGGCGCTC
TGGAATTACTCAATGAAGTCGGTATCGAAGGCCTGACGACAAGGAAACTCGCTCAAAAGCTGGGAGTTGA
GCAGCCTACCCTGTACTGGCACGTGAAGAACAAGCGGGCCCTGCTCGATGCCCTGGCCATCGAGATGCTG
GACAGGCATCATACCCACTTCTGCCCCCTGGAAGGCGAGTCATGGCAAGACTTTCTGCGGAACAACGCCA
AGTCATTCCGCTGTGCTCTCCTCTCACATCGCGACGGGGCTAAAGTGCATCTCGGCACCCGCCCAACAGA
GAAACAGTACGAAACCCTGGAAAATCAGCTCGCGTTCCTGTGTCAGCAAGGCTTCTCCCTGGAGAACGCA
CTGTACGCTCTGTCCGCCGTGGGCCACTTTACACTGGGCTGCGTATTGGAGGAACAGGAGCATCAAGTAG
CAAAAGAGGAAAGAGAGACACCTACCACCGATTCTATGCCCCCACTTCTGAGACAAGCAATTGAGCTGTT
CGACCGGCAGGGAGCCGAACCTGCCTTCCTTTTCGGCCTGGAACTAATCATATGTGGCCTGGAGAAACAG
CTAAAGTGCGAAAGCGGCGGGCCGGCCGACGCCCTTGACGATTTTGACTTAGACATGCTCCCAGCCGATG
CCCTTGACGACTTTGACCTTGATATGCTGCCTGCTGACGCTCTTGACGATTTTGACCTTGACATGCTCCC
CGGGTAAATGCATGAATTCGATCTAGAGGGCCCTATTCTATAGTGTCACCTAAATGCTAGAGCTCGCTGA
TCAGCCTCGACTGTGCCTTCTAGTTGCCAGCCATCTGTTGTTTGCCCCTCCCCCGTGCCTTCCTTGACCC
TGGAAGGTGCCACTCCCACTGTCCTTTCCTAATAAAATGAGGAAATTGCATCGCATTGTCTGAGTAGGTG
TCATTCTATTCTGGGGGGTGGGGTGGGGCAGGACAGCAAGGGGGAGGATTGGGAAGACAATAGCAGGCAT
GCTGGGGATGCGGTGGGCTCTATGGCTTCTGAGGCGGAAAGAACCAGCTGGGGCTCGAATCAAGCTATCA
AGTGCCACCTGACGTCTCCCTATCAGTGATAGAGAAGTCGACACGTCTCGAGCTCCCTATCAGTGATAGA
GAAGGTACGTCTAGAACGTCTCCCTATCAGTGATAGAGAAGTCGACACGTCTCGAGCTCCCTATCAGTGA
TAGAGAAGGTACGTCTAGAACGTCTCCCTATCAGTGATAGAGAAGTCGACACGTCTCGAGCTCCCTATCA
GTGATAGAGAAGGTACGTCTAGAACGTCTCCCTATCAGTGATAGAGAAGTCGACACGTCTCGAGCTCCCT
ATCAGTGATAGAGAAGGTACCCCCTATATAAGCAGAGAGATCTGTTCAAATTTGAACTGACTAAGCGGCT
CCCGCCAGATTTTGGCAAGATTACTAAGCAGGAAGTCAAGGACTTTTTTGCTTGGGCAAAGGTCAATCAG
GTGCCGGTGACTCACGAGTTTAAAGTTCCCAGGGAATTGGCGGGAACTAAAGGGGCGGAGAAATCTCTAA
AACGCCCACTGGGTGACGTCACCAATACTAGCTATAAAAGTCTGGAGAAGCGGGCCAGGCTCTCATTTGT
TCCCGAGACGCCTCGCAGTTCAGACGTGACTGTTGATCCCGCTCCTCTGCGACCGCTAGCTTCGATCAAC
TACGCGGACAGGTACCAAAACAAATGTTCTCGTCACGTGGGCATGAATCTGATGCTGTTTCCCTGCAGAC
AATGCGAGAGACTGAATCAGAATTCAAATATCTGCTTCACTCACGGTGTCAAAGACTGTTTAGAGTGCTT
TCCCGTGTCAGAATCTCAACCCGTTTCTGTCGTCAAAAAGGCGTATCAGAAACTGTGCTACATTCATCAC
ATCATGGGAAAGGTGCCAGACGCTTGCACTGCTTGCGACCTGGTCAATGTGGACTTGGATGACTGTGTTT
CTGAACAATAAATGACTTAAACCAGGTATGGCTGCCGATGGTTATCTTCCAGATTGGCTCGAGGACAACC
TTAGTGAAGGAATTCGCGAGTGGTGGGCTTTGAAACCTGGAGCCCCTCAACCCAAGGCAAATCAACAACA
TCAAGACAACGCTCGAGGTCTTGTGCTTCCGGGTTACAAATACCTTGGACCCGGCAACGGACTCGACAAG
GGGGAGCCGGTCAACGCAGCAGACGCGGCGGCCCTCGAGCACGACAAGGCCTACGACCAGCAGCTCAAGG
CCGGAGACAACCCGTACCTCAAGTACAACCACGCCGACGCCGAGTTCCAGGAGCGGCTCAAAGAAGATAC
GTCTTTTGGGGGCAACCTCGGGCGAGCAGTCTTCCAGGCCAAAAAGAGGCTTCTTGAACCTCTTGGTCTG
GTTGAGGAAGCGGCTAAGACGGCTCCTGGAAAGAAGAGGCCTGTAGAGCAGTCTCCTCAGGAACCGGACT
CCTCCGCGGGTATTGGCAAATCGGGTGCACAGCCCGCTAAAAAGAGACTCAATTTCGGTCAGACTGGCGA
CACAGAGTCAGTCCCAGACCCTCAACCAATCGGAGAACCTCCCGCAGCCCCCTCAGGTGTGGGATCTCTT
ACAATGGCTTCAGGTGGTGGCGCACCAGTGGCAGACAATAACGAAGGTGCCGATGGAGTGGGTAGTTCCT
CGGGAAATTGGCATTGCGATTCCCAATGGCTGGGGGACAGAGTCATCACCACCAGCACCCGAACCTGGGC
CCTGCCCACCTACAACAATCACCTCTACAAGCAAATCTCCAACAGCACATCTGGAGGATCTTCAAATGAC
AACGCCTACTTCGGCTACAGCACCCCCTGGGGGTATTTTGACTTCAACAGATTCCACTGCCACTTCTCAC
CACGTGACTGGCAGCGACTCATCAACAACAACTGGGGATTCCGGCCTAAGCGACTCAACTTCAAGCTCTT
CAACATTCAGGTCAAAGAGGTTACGGACAACAATGGAGTCAAGACCATCGCCAATAACCTTACCAGCACG
GTCCAGGTCTTCACGGACTCAGACTATCAGCTCCCGTACGTGCTCGGGTCGGCTCACGAGGGCTGCCTCC
CGCCGTTCCCAGCGGACGTTTTCATGATTCCTCAGTACGGGTATCTGACGCTTAATGATGGAAGCCAGGC
CGTGGGTCGTTCGTCCTTTTACTGCCTGGAATATTTCCCGTCGCAAATGCTAAGAACGGGTAACAACTTC
CAGTTCAGCTACGAGTTTGAGAACGTACCTTTCCATAGCAGCTACGCTCACAGCCAAAGCCTGGACCGAC
TAATGAATCCACTCATCGACCAATACTTGTACTATCTCTCAAAGACTATTAACGGTTCTGGACAGAATCA
ACAAACGCTAAAATTCAGTGTGGCCGGACCCAGCAACATGGCTGTCCAGGGAAGAAACTACATACCTGGA
CCCAGCTACCGACAACAACGTGTCTCAACCACTGTGACTCAAAACAACAACAGCGAATTTGCTTGGCCTG
GAGCTTCTTCTTGGGCTCTCAATGGACGTAATAGCTTGATGAATCCTGGACCTGCTATGGCCAGCCACAA
AGAAGGAGAGGACCGTTTCTTTCCTTTGTCTGGATCTTTAATTTTTGGCAAACAAGGAACTGGAAGAGAC
AACGTGGATGCGGACAAAGTCATGATAACCAACGAAGAAGAAATTAAAACTACTAACCCGGTAGCAACGG
AGTCCTATGGACAAGTGGCCACAAACCACCAGAGTGCCCAAAGGGGTGATCTTTCTACGCCTGCACAGGC
GCAGACCGGCTGGGTTCAAAACCAAGGAATACTTCCGGGTATGGTTTGGCAGGACAGAGATGTGTACCTG
CAAGGACCCATTTGGGCCAAAATTCCTCACACGGACGGCAACTTTCACCCTTCTCCGCTGATGGGAGGGT
TTGGAATGAAGCACCCGCCTCCTCAGATCCTCATCAAAAACACACCTGTACCTGCGGATCCTCCAACGGC
CTTCAACAAGGACAAGCTGAACTCTTTCATCACCCAGTATTCTACTGGCCAAGTCAGCGTGGAGATCGAG
TGGGAGCTGCAGAAGGAAAACAGCAAGCGCTGGAACCCGGAGATCCAGTACACTTCCAACTATTACAAGT
CTAATAATGTTGAATTTGCTGTTAATACTGAAGGTGTATATAGTGAACCCCGCCCCATTGGCACCAGATA
CCTGACTCGTAATCTGTAATTGCTTGTTAATCAATAAACCGTTTAATTCGTTTCAGTTGAACTTTGGTCT
CTGCGTATTTCTTTCTTATCTAGTTTCCATGGCTACGTAGATAAGTAGCATGGCGGGTTAATCATTAACT
ACAGATATCCATCACACTGGCGGCCGCTCGACTAGAGCGGCCGCCACCGCGGTGGAGCTCCAGCTTTTGT
TCCCTTTAGTGAGGGTTAATTGCGCGCTTGGCGTAATCATGGTCATAGCTGTTTCCTGTGTGAAATTGTT
ATCCGCTCACAATTCCACACAACATACGAGCCGGAAGCATAAAGTGTAAAGCCTGGGGTGCCTAATGAGT
GAGCTAACTCACATTAATTGCGTTGCGCTCACTGCCCGCTTTCCAGTCGGGAAACCTGTCGTGCCAGCTG
CATTAATGAATCGGCCAACGCGCGGGGAGAGGCGGTTTGCGTATTGGGCGCTCTTCCGCTTCCTCGCTCA
CTGACTCGCTGCGCTCGGTCGTTCGGCTGCGGCGAGCGGTATCAGCTCACTCAAAGGCGGTAATACGGTT
ATCCACAGAATCAGGGGATAACGCAGGAAAGAACATGTGAGCAAAAGGCCAGCAAAAGGCCAGGAACCGT
AAAAAGGCCGCGTTGCTGGCGTTTTTCCATAGGCTCCGCCCCCCTGACGAGCATCACAAAAATCGACGCT
CAAGTCAGAGGTGGCGAAACCCGACAGGACTATAAAGATACCAGGCGTTTCCCCCTGGAAGCTCCCTCGT
GCGCTCTCCTGTTCCGACCCTGCCGCTTACCGGATACCTGTCCGCCTTTCTCCCTTCGGGAAGCGTGGCG
CTTTCTCATAGCTCACGCTGTAGGTATCTCAGTTCGGTGTAGGTCGTTCGCTCCAAGCTGGGCTGTGTGC
ACGAACCCCCCGTTCAGCCCGACCGCTGCGCCTTATCCGGTAACTATCGTCTTGAGTCCAACCCGGTAAG
ACACGACTTATCGCCACTGGCAGCAGCCACTGGTAACAGGATTAGCAGAGCGAGGTATGTAGGCGGTGCT
ACAGAGTTCTTGAAGTGGTGGCCTAACTACGGCTACACTAGAAGAACAGTATTTGGTATCTGCGCTCTGC
TGAAGCCAGTTACCTTCGGAAAAAGAGTTGGTAGCTCTTGATCCGGCAAACAAACCACCGCTGGTAGCGG
TGGTTTTTTTGTTTGCAAGCAGCAGATTACGCGCAGAAAAAAAGGATCTCAAGAAGATCCTTTGATCTTT
TCTACGGGGTCTGACGCTCAGTGGAACGAAAACTCACGTTAAGGGATTTTGGTCATGAGATTATCAAAAA
GGATCTTCACCTAGATCCTTTTAAATTAAAAATGAAGTTTTAAATCAATCTAAAGTATATATGAGTAAAC
TTGGTCTGACAGTTAGAAAAACTCATCGAGCATCAAATGAAACTGCAATTTATTCATATCAGGATTATCA
ATACCATATTTTTGAAAAAGCCGTTTCTGTAATGAAGGAGAAAACTCACCGAGGCAGTTCCATAGGATGG
CAAGATCCTGGTATCGGTCTGCGATTCCGACTCGTCCAACATCAATACAACCTATTAATTTCCCCTCGTC
AAAAATAAGGTTATCAAGTGAGAAATCACCATGAGTGACGACTGAATCCGGTGAGAATGGCAAAAGTTTA
TGCATTTCTTTCCAGACTTGTTCAACAGGCCAGCCATTACGCTCGTCATCAAAATCACTCGCATCAACCA
AACCGTTATTCATTCGTGATTGCGCCTGAGCGAGACGAAATACGCGATCGCTGTTAAAAGGACAATTACA
AACAGGAATCGAATGCAACCGGCGCAGGAACACTGCCAGCGCATCAACAATATTTTCACCTGAATCAGGA
TATTCTTCTAATACCTGGAATGCTGTTTTTCCGGGGATCGCAGTGGTGAGTAACCATGCATCATCAGGAG
TACGGATAAAATGCTTGATGGTCGGAAGAGGCATAAATTCCGTCAGCCAGTTTAGTCTGACCATCTCATC
TGTAACATCATTGGCAACGCTACCTTTGCCATGTTTCAGAAACAACTCTGGCGCATCGGGCTTCCCATAC
AAGCGATAGATTGTCGCACCTGATTGCCCGACATTATCGCGAGCCCATTTATACCCATATAAATCAGCAT
CCATGTTGGAATTTAATCGCGGCCTCGACGTTTCCCGTTGAATATGGCTCATACTCTTCCTTTTTCAATA
TTATTGAAGCATTTATCAGGGTTATTGTCTCATGAGCGGATACATATTTGAATGTATTTAGAAAAATAAA
CAAATAGGGGTTCCGCGCACATTTCCCCGAAAAGTGCCACCTAAATTGTAAGCGTTAATATTTTGTTAAA
ATTCGCGTTAAATTTTTGTTAAATCAGCTCATTTTTTAACCAATAGGCCGAAATCGGCAAAATCCCTTAT
AAATCAAAAGAATAGACCGAGATAGGGT
[37 nt withheld, positions 8849-8885]
AAAGAACGTGGACTCCAACGTCAAAGG
[49 nt withheld, positions 8913-8961]
T
[91 nt withheld, positions 8963-9053]
G
[124 nt withheld, positions 9055-9178]
CCCATTCGCCATTCAGGCTGCGCAACTGTTGGGAAGGGCGATCGGTGCGGGCCTCTTCGCTATTACGCCA
GCTGGCGAAAGGGGGATGTGCTGCAAGGCGATTAAGTTGGGTAACGCCAGGGTTTTCCCAGTCACGACGT
TGTAAAACGACGGCCAGTGAGCGCGCGTAATACGACTCACTATAGGGCGAATTGGGTACCGGGCCCCCCC
TCGATCGAGG
Features (pLannotate 1.2.2; 29 found; start..end, strand, type, name):
    187..2049    +  CDS            Rep78: REP78_AAV2S - Experimental evidence at protein level: Swiss-Prot protein existence level 1. Plays an essential role in the initiation of viral DNA synthesis. Binds specifically to an inverted terminal repeat element (ITR) on the 3' and 5' ends of the viral DNA, where it cleaves a site specifically to generate a priming site for initiation of the synthesis of a complementary strand. Plays also a role as transcriptional regulator, DNA helicase and as key factors in site-specific integration of the viral genome. Regulates host PKA activity by interacting with host PRKX as a mechanism of interferi
   2152..2828    +  CDS            rtTA3 (fragment): reverse tetracycline transactivator 3 activates expression from Tet-responsive promoters in the presence of doxycycline
   2758..2868    +  CDS            VP48: 3 tandem repeats of the minimal activation domain of herpes simplex virus VP16 (Cheng et al., 2013)
   2907..2925    -  promoter       SP6 promoter: promoter for bacteriophage SP6 RNA polymerase
   2951..3175    +  polyA_signal   bGH poly(A) signal: bovine growth hormone polyadenylation signal
   3179..3200    +  promoter       SV40 promoter (fragment): SV40 enhancer and early promoter
   3236..3256    +  promoter       tight TRE promoter (fragment): Tet-responsive promoter PTight, consisting of seven tet operator sequences followed by the minimal CMV promoter
   3273..3293    +  promoter       tight TRE promoter (fragment): Tet-responsive promoter PTight, consisting of seven tet operator sequences followed by the minimal CMV promoter
   3310..3330    +  promoter       tight TRE promoter (fragment): Tet-responsive promoter PTight, consisting of seven tet operator sequences followed by the minimal CMV promoter
   3347..3367    +  promoter       tight TRE promoter (fragment): Tet-responsive promoter PTight, consisting of seven tet operator sequences followed by the minimal CMV promoter
   3384..3404    +  promoter       tight TRE promoter (fragment): Tet-responsive promoter PTight, consisting of seven tet operator sequences followed by the minimal CMV promoter
   3421..3441    +  promoter       tight TRE promoter (fragment): Tet-responsive promoter PTight, consisting of seven tet operator sequences followed by the minimal CMV promoter
   3458..3478    +  promoter       tight TRE promoter (fragment): Tet-responsive promoter PTight, consisting of seven tet operator sequences followed by the minimal CMV promoter
   3495..3515    +  promoter       tight TRE promoter (fragment): Tet-responsive promoter PTight, consisting of seven tet operator sequences followed by the minimal CMV promoter
   3521..4138    +  CDS            Rep52 (fragment): REP52_AAV2S - Experimental evidence at protein level: Swiss-Prot protein existence level 1. Plays a critical role during packaging of viral DNA into empty capsids, where they are thought to be part of the packaging motor complex. The single stranded genomic DNA is packaged in a 3' to 5' direction and requires the association between viral DNA and Rep40. Regulates host PKA activity by interacting with host PRKX as a mechanism to interfere with helper virus propagation and to promote its own replication. From Adeno-associated virus 2 (isolate Srivastava/1982) (AAV-2).
   4158..6386    +  CDS            VP1: CAPSD_AAV2S - Experimental evidence at protein level: Swiss-Prot protein existence level 1. Capsid protein self-assembles to form an icosahedral capsid with a T=1 symmetry, about 22 nm in diameter, and consisting of 60 copies of three size variants of the capsid protein VP1, VP2 and VP3 which differ in their N-terminus. The capsid encapsulates the genomic ssDNA. Binds to host cell heparan sulfate and uses host ITGA5-ITGB1 as coreceptor on the cell surface to provide virion attachment to target cell. This attachment induces virion internalization predominantly through clathrin-dependent endocyt
   6542..6570    -  misc_feature   MCS (fragment): pBluescript multiple cloning site
   6583..6601    -  promoter       T3 promoter: promoter for bacteriophage T3 RNA polymerase
   6646..6662    -  protein_bind   lac operator: The lac repressor binds to the lac operator to inhibit transcription in E. coli. This inhibition can be relieved by adding lactose or isopropyl-β-D-thiogalactopyranoside (IPTG). lac repressor encoded by lacI
   6670..6700    -  promoter       lac promoter: promoter for the E. coli lac operon
   6715..6736    -  protein_bind   CAP binding site: CAP binding activates transcription in the presence of cAMP. E. coli catabolite activator protein
   6749..6841    -  CDS            lacI (fragment): lac repressor; lacI; The lac repressor binds to the lac operator to inhibit transcription in E. coli. This inhibition can be relieved by adding lactose or isopropyl-β-D-thiogalactopyranoside (IPTG).
   7024..7612    -  rep_origin     ori: high-copy-number ColE1/pMB1/pBR322/pUC origin of replication
   7783..8592    -  CDS            KanR: aminoglycoside phosphotransferase; aph(3')-Ia; confers resistance to kanamycin in bacteria or G418 (Geneticin®) in eukaryotes
   8593..8697    -  promoter       AmpR promoter: bla
   8750..9178    -  rep_origin     f1 ori (sequence partly withheld): f1 bacteriophage origin of replication; arrow indicates direction of (+) strand synthesis
   9183..9338    -  CDS            lacZα (fragment): LacZα fragment of β-galactosidase; lacZ fragment
   9346..9364    +  promoter       T7 promoter: promoter for bacteriophage T7 RNA polymerase
   9373..9392    -  misc_feature   MCS (fragment): pBluescript multiple cloning site
