>Addgene plasmid #224438 | kiCAP-AAV-MyoAAV1C | addgene full sequence | sequence record 445462 | Addgene NGS Result
TCGACACGCGTGGAGGGGTGGAGTCGTGACGTGAATTACGTCATAGGGTTAGGGAGGTCCTGTATTAGAG
GTCACGTGAGTGTTTTGCGACATTTTGCGACACCATGTGGTCACGCTGGGTATTTAAGCCCGAGTGAGCA
CGCAGGGTCTCCATTTTGAAGCGGGAGGTTTGAACGCGCAGCCGCCATGCCGGGGTTTTACGAGATTGTG
ATTAAGGTCCCCAGCGACCTTGACGAGCATCTGCCCGGCATTTCTGACAGCTTTGTGAACTGGGTGGCCG
AGAAGGAATGGGAGTTGCCGCCAGATTCTGACATGGATCTGAATCTGATTGAGCAGGCACCCCTGACCGT
GGCCGAGAAGCTGCAGCGCGACTTTCTGACGGAATGGCGCCGTGTGAGTAAGGCCCCGGAGGCTCTTTTC
TTTGTGCAATTTGAGAAGGGAGAGAGCTACTTCCACATGCACGTGCTCGTGGAAACCACCGGGGTGAAAT
CCATGGTTTTGGGACGTTTCCTGAGTCAGATTCGCGAAAAACTGATTCAGAGAATTTACCGCGGGATCGA
GCCGACTTTGCCAAACTGGTTCGCGGTCACAAAGACCAGAAATGGCGCCGGAGGCGGGAACAAGGTGGTG
GATGAGTGCTACATCCCCAATTACTTGCTCCCCAAAACCCAGCCTGAGCTCCAGTGGGCGTGGACTAATA
TGGAACAGTATTTAAGCGCCTGTTTGAATCTCACGGAGCGTAAACGGTTGGTGGCGCAGCATCTGACGCA
CGTGTCGCAGACGCAGGAGCAGAACAAAGAGAATCAGAATCCCAATTCTGATGCGCCGGTGATCAGATCA
AAAACTTCAGCCAGGTACATGGAGCTGGTCGGGTGGCTCGTGGACAAGGGGATTACCTCGGAGAAGCAGT
GGATCCAGGAGGACCAGGCCTCATACATCTCCTTCAATGCGGCCTCCAACTCGCGGTCCCAAATCAAGGC
TGCCTTGGACAATGCGGGAAAGATTATGAGCCTGACTAAAACCGCCCCCGACTACCTGGTGGGCCAGCAG
CCCGTGGAGGACATTTCCAGCAATCGGATTTATAAAATTTTGGAACTAAACGGGTACGATCCCCAATATG
CGGCTTCCGTCTTTCTGGGATGGGCCACGAAAAAGTTCGGCAAGAGGAACACCATCTGGCTGTTTGGGCC
TGCAACTACCGGGAAGACCAACATCGCGGAGGCCATAGCCCACACTGTGCCCTTCTACGGGTGCGTAAAC
TGGACCAATGAGAACTTTCCCTTCAACGACTGTGTCGACAAGATGGTGATCTGGTGGGAGGAGGGGAAGA
TGACCGCCAAGGTCGTGGAGTCGGCCAAAGCCATTCTCGGAGGAAGCAAGGTGCGCGTGGACCAGAAATG
CAAGTCCTCGGCCCAGATAGACCCGACTCCCGTGATCGTCACCTCCAACACCAACATGTGCGCCGTGATT
GACGGGAACTCAACGACCTTCGAACACCAGCAGCCGTTGCAAGACCGGATGTTCAAATTTGAACTCACCC
GCCGTCTGGATCATGACTTTGGGAAGGTCACCAAGCAGGAAGTCAAAGACTTTTTCCGGTGGGCAAAGGA
TCACGTGGTTGAGGTGGAGCATGAATTCTACGTCAAAAAGGGTGGAGCCAAGAAAAGACCCGCCCCCAGT
GACGCAGATATAAGTGAGCCCAAACGGGTGCGCGAGTCAGTTGCGCAGCCATCGACGTCAGACGCGGAAG
CTTCGATCAACTACGCGGACAGGTACCAAAACAAATGTTCTCGTCACGTGGGCATGAATCTGATGCTGTT
TCCCTGCAGACAATGCGAGAGACTGAATCAGAATTCAAATATCTGCTTCACTCACGGTGTCAAAGACTGT
TTAGAGTGCTTTCCCGTGTCAGAATCTCAACCCGTTTCTGTCGTCAAAAAGGCGTATCAGAAACTGTGCT
ACATTCATCACATCATGGGAAAGGTGCCAGACGCTTGCACTGCTTGCGACCTGGTCAATGTGGACTTGGA
TGACTGTGTTTCTGAACAATAAATGACTTAAACCAGGTATTGCTGCCGATGGTTATCTTCCAGATTGGCT
CGAGGACAACCTTAGTGAACTAGTGCCACCATGAGTCGGCTGGATAAATCTAAAGTCATAAACGGCGCTC
TGGAATTACTCAATGAAGTCGGTATCGAAGGCCTGACGACAAGGAAACTCGCTCAAAAGCTGGGAGTTGA
GCAGCCTACCCTGTACTGGCACGTGAAGAACAAGCGGGCCCTGCTCGATGCCCTGGCCATCGAGATGCTG
GACAGGCATCATACCCACTTCTGCCCCCTGGAAGGCGAGTCATGGCAAGACTTTCTGCGGAACAACGCCA
AGTCATTCCGCTGTGCTCTCCTCTCACATCGCGACGGGGCTAAAGTGCATCTCGGCACCCGCCCAACAGA
GAAACAGTACGAAACCCTGGAAAATCAGCTCGCGTTCCTGTGTCAGCAAGGCTTCTCCCTGGAGAACGCA
CTGTACGCTCTGTCCGCCGTGGGCCACTTTACACTGGGCTGCGTATTGGAGGAACAGGAGCATCAAGTAG
CAAAAGAGGAAAGAGAGACACCTACCACCGATTCTATGCCCCCACTTCTGAGACAAGCAATTGAGCTGTT
CGACCGGCAGGGAGCCGAACCTGCCTTCCTTTTCGGCCTGGAACTAATCATATGTGGCCTGGAGAAACAG
CTAAAGTGCGAAAGCGGCGGGCCGGCCGRCGCCCTTGACGATTTTGACTTAGACATGCTCCCAGCCGATG
CCCTTGACGACTTTGACCTTGATATGCTGCCTGCTGACGCTCTTGACGATTTTGACCTTGACATGCTCCC
CGGGTAAATGCATGAATTCGATCTAGAGGGCCCTATTCTATAGTGTCACCTAAATGCTAGAGCTCGCTGA
TCAGCCTCGACTGTGCCTTCTAGTTGCCAGCCATCTGTTGTTTGCCCCTCCCCCGTGCCTTCCTTGACCC
TGGAAGGTGCCACTCCCACTGTCCTTTCCTAATAAAATGAGGAAATTGCATCGCATTGTCTGAGTAGGTG
TCATTCTATTCTGGGGGGTGGGGTGGGGCAGGACAGCAAGGGGGAGGATTGGGAAGACAATAGCAGGCAT
GCTGGGGATGCGGTGGGCTCTATGGCTTCTGAGGCGGAAAGAACCAGCTGGGGCTCGAATCAAGCTATCA
AGTGCCACCTGACGTCTCCCTATCAGTGATAGAGAAGTCGACACGTCTCGAGCTCCCTATCAGTGATAGA
GAAGGTACGTCTAGAACGTCTCCCTATCAGTGATAGAGAAGTCGACACGTCTCGAGCTCCCTATCAGTGA
TAGAGAAGGTACGTCTAGAACGTCTCCCTATCAGTGATAGAGAAGTCGACACGTCTCGAGCTCCCTATCA
GTGATAGAGAAGGTACGTCTAGAACGTCTCCCTATCAGTGATAGAGAAGTCGACACGTCTCGAGCTCCCT
ATCAGTGATAGAGAAGGTACCCCCTATATAAGCAGAGAGATCTGTTCAAATTTGAACTGACTAAGCGGCT
CCCGCCAGATTTTGGCAAGATTACTAAGCAGGAAGTCAAGGACTTTTTTGCTTGGGCAAAGGTCAATCAG
GTGCCGGTGACTCACGAGTTTAAAGTTCCCAGGGAATTGGCGGGAACTAAAGGGGCGGAGAAATCTCTAA
AACGCCCACTGGGTGACGTCACCAATACTAGCTATAAAAGTCTGGAGAAGCGGGCCAGGCTCTCATTTGT
TCCCGAGACGCCTCGCAGTTCAGACGTGACTGTTGATCCCGCTCCTCTGCGACCGCTAGCTTCGATCAAC
TACGCGGACAGGTACCAAAACAAATGTTCTCGTCACGTGGGCATGAATCTGATGCTGTTTCCCTGCAGAC
AATGCGAGAGACTGAATCAGAATTCAAATATCTGCTTCACTCACGGTGTCAAAGACTGTTTAGAGTGCTT
TCCCGTGTCAGAATCTCAACCCGTTTCTGTCGTCAAAAAGGCGTATCAGAAACTGTGCTACATTCATCAC
ATCATGGGAAAGGTGCCAGACGCTTGCACTGCTTGCGACCTGGTCAATGTGGACTTGGATGACTGTGTTT
CTGAACAATAAATGACTTAAACCAGGTATGGCTGCCGATGGTTATCTTCCAGATTGGCTCGAGGACAACC
TTAGTGAAGGAATTCGCGAGTGGTGGGCTTTGAAACCTGGAGCCCCTCAACCCAAGGCAAATCAACAACA
TCAAGACAACGCTCGAGGTCTTGTGCTTCCGGGTTACAAATACCTTGGACCCGGCAACGGACTCGACAAG
GGGGAGCCGGTCAACGCAGCAGACGCGGCGGCCCTCGAGCACGACAAGGCCTACGACCAGCAGCTCAAGG
CCGGAGACAACCCGTACCTCAAGTACAACCACGCCGACGCCGAGTTCCAGGAGCGGCTCAAAGAAGATAC
GTCTTTTGGGGGCAACCTCGGGCGAGCAGTCTTCCAGGCCAAAAAGAGGCTTCTTGAACCTCTTGGTCTG
GTTGAGGAAGCGGCTAAGACGGCTCCTGGAAAGAAGAGGCCTGTAGAGCAGTCTCCTCAGGAACCGGACT
CCTCCGCGGGTATTGGCAAATCGGGTGCACAGCCCGCTAAAAAGAGACTCAATTTCGGTCAGACTGGCGA
CACAGAGTCAGTCCCAGACCCTCAACCAATCGGAGAACCTCCCGCAGCCCCCTCAGGTGTGGGATCTCTT
ACAATGGCTTCAGGTGGTGGCGCACCAGTGGCAGACAATAACGAAGGTGCCGATGGAGTGGGTAGTTCCT
CGGGAAATTGGCATTGCGATTCCCAATGGCTGGGGGACAGAGTCATCACCACCAGCACCCGAACCTGGGC
CCTGCCCACCTACAACAATCACCTCTACAAGCAAATCTCCAACAGCACATCTGGAGGATCTTCAAATGAC
AACGCCTACTTCGGCTACAGCACCCCCTGGGGGTATTTTGACTTCAACAGATTCCACTGCCACTTCTCAC
CACGTGACTGGCAGCGACTCATCAACAACAACTGGGGATTCCGGCCTAAGCGACTCAACTTCAAGCTCTT
CAACATTCAGGTCAAAGAGGTTACGGACAACAATGGAGTCAAGACCATCGCCAATAACCTTACCAGCACG
GTCCAGGTCTTCACGGACTCAGACTATCAGCTCCCGTACGTGCTCGGGTCGGCTCACGAGGGCTGCCTCC
CGCCGTTCCCAGCGGACGTTTTCATGATTCCTCAGTACGGGTATCTGACGCTTAATGATGGAAGCCAGGC
CGTGGGTCGTTCGTCCTTTTACTGCCTGGAATATTTCCCGTCGCAAATGCTAAGAACGGGTAACAACTTC
CAGTTCAGCTACGAGTTTGAGAACGTACCTTTCCATAGCAGCTACGCTCACAGCCAAAGCCTGGACCGAC
TAATGAATCCACTCATCGACCAATACTTGTACTATCTCTCAAAGACTATTAACGGTTCTGGACAGAATCA
ACAAACGCTAAAATTCAGTGTGGCCGGACCCAGCAACATGGCTGTCCAGGGAAGAAACTACATACCTGGA
CCCAGCTACCGACAACAACGTGTCTCAACCACTGTGACTCAAAACAACAACAGCGAATTTGCTTGGCCTG
GAGCTTCTTCTTGGGCTCTCAATGGACGTAATAGCTTGATGAATCCTGGACCTGCTATGGCCAGCCACAA
AGAAGGAGAGGACCGTTTCTTTCCTTTGTCTGGATCTTTAATTTTTGGCAAACAAGGAACTGGAAGAGAC
AACGTGGATGCGGACAAAGTCATGATAACCAACGAAGAAGAAATTAAAACTACTAACCCGGTAGCAACGG
AGTCCTATGGACAAGTGGCCACAAACCACCAGAGTGCCCAAAGGGGTGATCTTTCTACGCCTGCACAGGC
GCAGACCGGCTGGGTTCAAAACCAAGGAATACTTCCGGGTATGGTTTGGCAGGACAGAGATGTGTACCTG
CAAGGACCCATTTGGGCCAAAATTCCTCACACGGACGGCAACTTTCACCCTTCTCCGCTGATGGGAGGGT
TTGGAATGAAGCACCCGCCTCCTCAGATCCTCATCAAAAACACACCTGTACCTGCGGATCCTCCAACGGC
CTTCAACAAGGACAAGCTGAACTCTTTCATCACCCAGTATTCTACTGGCCAAGTCAGCGTGGAGATCGAG
TGGGAGCTGCAGAAGGAAAACAGCAAGCGCTGGAACCCGGAGATCCAGTACACTTCCAACTATTACAAGT
CTAATAATGTTGAATTTGCTGTTAATACTGAAGGTGTATATAGTGAACCCCGCCCCATTGGCACCAGATA
CCTGACTCGTAATCTGTAATTGCTTGTTAATCAATAAACCGTTTAATTCGTTTCAGTTGAACTTTGGTCT
CTGCGTATTTCTTTCTTATCTAGTTTCCATGGCTACGTAGATAAGTAGCATGGCGGGTTAATCATTAACT
ACAGATATCCATCACACTGGCGGCCGCTCGACTAGAGCGGCCGCCACCGCGGTGGAGCTCCAGCTTTTGT
TCCCTTTAGTGAGGGTTAATTGCGCGCTTGGCGTAATCATGGTCATAGCTGTTTCCTGTGTGAAATTGTT
ATCCGCTCACAATTCCACACAACATACGAGCCGGAAGCATAAAGTGTAAAGCCTGGGGTGCCTAATGAGT
GAGCTAACTCACATTAATTGCGTTGCGCTCACTGCCCGCTTTCCAGTCGGGAAACCTGTCGTGCCAGCTG
CATTAATGAATCGGCCAACGCGCGGGGAGAGGCGGTTTGCGTATTGGGCGCTCTTCCGCTTCCTCGCTCA
CTGACTCGCTGCGCTCGGTCGTTCGGCTGCGGCGAGCGGTATCAGCTCACTCAAAGGCGGTAATACGGTT
ATCCACAGAATCAGGGGATAACGCAGGAAAGAACATGTGAGCAAAAGGCCAGCAAAAGGCCAGGAACCGT
AAAAAGGCCGCGTTGCTGGCGTTTTTCCATAGGCTCCGCCCCCCTGACGAGCATCACAAAAATCGACGCT
CAAGTCAGAGGTGGCGAAACCCGACAGGACTATAAAGATACCAGGCGTTTCCCCCTGGAAGCTCCCTCGT
GCGCTCTCCTGTTCCGACCCTGCCGCTTACCGGATACCTGTCCGCCTTTCTCCCTTCGGGAAGCGTGGCG
CTTTCTCATAGCTCACGCTGTAGGTATCTCAGTTCGGTGTAGGTCGTTCGCTCCAAGCTGGGCTGTGTGC
ACGAACCCCCCGTTCAGCCCGACCGCTGCGCCTTATCCGGTAACTATCGTCTTGAGTCCAACCCGGTAAG
ACACGACTTATCGCCACTGGCAGCAGCCACTGGTAACAGGATTAGCAGAGCGAGGTATGTAGGCGGTGCT
ACAGAGTTCTTGAAGTGGTGGCCTAACTACGGCTACACTAGAAGAACAGTATTTGGTATCTGCGCTCTGC
TGAAGCCAGTTACCTTCGGAAAAAGAGTTGGTAGCTCTTGATCCGGCAAACAAACCACCGCTGGTAGCGG
TGGTTTTTTTGTTTGCAAGCAGCAGATTACGCGCAGAAAAAAAGGATCTCAAGAAGATCCTTTGATCTTT
TCTACGGGGTCTGACGCTCAGTGGAACGAAAACTCACGTTAAGGGATTTTGGTCATGAGATTATCAAAAA
GGATCTTCACCTAGATCCTTTTAAATTAAAAATGAAGTTTTAAATCAATCTAAAGTATATATGAGTAAAC
TTGGTCTGACAGTTAGAAAAACTCATCGAGCATCAAATGAAACTGCAATTTATTCATATCAGGATTATCA
ATACCATATTTTTGAAAAAGCCGTTTCTGTAATGAAGGAGAAAACTCACCGAGGCAGTTCCATAGGATGG
CAAGATCCTGGTATCGGTCTGCGATTCCGACTCGTCCAACATCAATACAACCTATTAATTTCCCCTCGTC
AAAAATAAGGTTATCAAGTGAGAAATCACCATGAGTGACGACTGAATCCGGTGAGAATGGCAAAAGTTTA
TGCATTTCTTTCCAGACTTGTTCAACAGGCCAGCCATTACGCTCGTCATCAAAATCACTCGCATCAACCA
AACCGTTATTCATTCGTGATTGCGCCTGAGCGAGACGAAATACGCGATCGCTGTTAAAAGGACAATTACA
AACAGGAATCGAATGCAACCGGCGCAGGAACACTGCCAGCGCATCAACAATATTTTCACCTGAATCAGGA
TATTCTTCTAATACCTGGAATGCTGTTTTTCCGGGGATCGCAGTGGTGAGTAACCATGCATCATCAGGAG
TACGGATAAAATGCTTGATGGTCGGAAGAGGCATAAATTCCGTCAGCCAGTTTAGTCTGACCATCTCATC
TGTAACATCATTGGCAACGCTACCTTTGCCATGTTTCAGAAACAACTCTGGCGCATCGGGCTTCCCATAC
AAGCGATAGATTGTCGCACCTGATTGCCCGACATTATCGCGAGCCCATTTATACCCATATAAATCAGCAT
CCATGTTGGAATTTAATCGCGGCCTCGACGTTTCCCGTTGAATATGGCTCATACTCTTCCTTTTTCAATA
TTATTGAAGCATTTATCAGGGTTATTGTCTCATGAGCGGATACATATTTGAATGTATTTAGAAAAATAAA
CAAATAGGGGTTCCGCGCACATTTCCCCGAAAAGTGCCACCTAAATTGTAAGCGTTAATATTTTGTTAAA
ATTCGCGTTAAATTTTTGTTAAATCAGCTCATTTTTTAACCAATAGGCCGAAATCGGCAAAATCCCTTAT
AAATCAAAAGAATAGACCGAGATAGGGT
[37 nt withheld, positions 8849-8885]
AAAGAACGTGGACTCCAACGTCAAAGG
[49 nt withheld, positions 8913-8961]
T
[91 nt withheld, positions 8963-9053]
G
[67 nt withheld, positions 9055-9121]
YCMCGCYGCGCGYAMCCMCCACM
[34 nt withheld, positions 9145-9178]
CCCATTCGCCATTCAGGCTGCGCAACTGTTGGGAAGGGCGATCGGTGCGGGCCTCTTCGCTATTACGCCA
GCTGGCGAAAGGGGGATGTGCTGCAAGGCGATTAAGTTGGGTAACGCCAGGGTTTTCCCAGTCACGACGT
TGTAAAACGACGGCCAGTGAGCGCGCGTAATACGACTCACTATAGGGCGAATTGGGTACCGGGCCCCCCC
TCGATCGAGG
Features (pLannotate 1.2.2; 28 found; start..end, strand, type, name):
    187..2049    +  CDS            Rep78: REP78_AAV2S - Experimental evidence at protein level: Swiss-Prot protein existence level 1. Plays an essential role in the initiation of viral DNA synthesis. Binds specifically to an inverted terminal repeat element (ITR) on the 3' and 5' ends of the viral DNA, where it cleaves a site specifically to generate a priming site for initiation of the synthesis of a complementary strand. Plays also a role as transcriptional regulator, DNA helicase and as key factors in site-specific integration of the viral genome. Regulates host PKA activity by interacting with host PRKX as a mechanism of interferi
   2152..2877    +  CDS            rtTA-Advanced: improved tetracycline-controlled transactivator In the Tet-On® system, rtTA-Advanced binds to the Tet-responsive element and stimulates transcription only in the presence of tetracycline or doxycycline.
   2907..2925    -  promoter       SP6 promoter: promoter for bacteriophage SP6 RNA polymerase
   2951..3175    +  polyA_signal   bGH poly(A) signal: bovine growth hormone polyadenylation signal
   3179..3200    +  promoter       SV40 promoter (fragment): SV40 enhancer and early promoter
   3236..3256    +  promoter       tight TRE promoter (fragment): Tet-responsive promoter PTight, consisting of seven tet operator sequences followed by the minimal CMV promoter
   3273..3293    +  promoter       tight TRE promoter (fragment): Tet-responsive promoter PTight, consisting of seven tet operator sequences followed by the minimal CMV promoter
   3310..3330    +  promoter       tight TRE promoter (fragment): Tet-responsive promoter PTight, consisting of seven tet operator sequences followed by the minimal CMV promoter
   3347..3367    +  promoter       tight TRE promoter (fragment): Tet-responsive promoter PTight, consisting of seven tet operator sequences followed by the minimal CMV promoter
   3384..3404    +  promoter       tight TRE promoter (fragment): Tet-responsive promoter PTight, consisting of seven tet operator sequences followed by the minimal CMV promoter
   3421..3441    +  promoter       tight TRE promoter (fragment): Tet-responsive promoter PTight, consisting of seven tet operator sequences followed by the minimal CMV promoter
   3458..3478    +  promoter       tight TRE promoter (fragment): Tet-responsive promoter PTight, consisting of seven tet operator sequences followed by the minimal CMV promoter
   3495..3515    +  promoter       tight TRE promoter (fragment): Tet-responsive promoter PTight, consisting of seven tet operator sequences followed by the minimal CMV promoter
   3521..4138    +  CDS            Rep52 (fragment): REP52_AAV2S - Experimental evidence at protein level: Swiss-Prot protein existence level 1. Plays a critical role during packaging of viral DNA into empty capsids, where they are thought to be part of the packaging motor complex. The single stranded genomic DNA is packaged in a 3' to 5' direction and requires the association between viral DNA and Rep40. Regulates host PKA activity by interacting with host PRKX as a mechanism to interfere with helper virus propagation and to promote its own replication. From Adeno-associated virus 2 (isolate Srivastava/1982) (AAV-2).
   4158..6386    +  CDS            VP1: CAPSD_AAV2S - Experimental evidence at protein level: Swiss-Prot protein existence level 1. Capsid protein self-assembles to form an icosahedral capsid with a T=1 symmetry, about 22 nm in diameter, and consisting of 60 copies of three size variants of the capsid protein VP1, VP2 and VP3 which differ in their N-terminus. The capsid encapsulates the genomic ssDNA. Binds to host cell heparan sulfate and uses host ITGA5-ITGB1 as coreceptor on the cell surface to provide virion attachment to target cell. This attachment induces virion internalization predominantly through clathrin-dependent endocyt
   6542..6570    -  misc_feature   MCS (fragment): pBluescript multiple cloning site
   6583..6601    -  promoter       T3 promoter: promoter for bacteriophage T3 RNA polymerase
   6646..6662    -  protein_bind   lac operator: The lac repressor binds to the lac operator to inhibit transcription in E. coli. This inhibition can be relieved by adding lactose or isopropyl-β-D-thiogalactopyranoside (IPTG). lac repressor encoded by lacI
   6670..6700    -  promoter       lac promoter: promoter for the E. coli lac operon
   6715..6736    -  protein_bind   CAP binding site: CAP binding activates transcription in the presence of cAMP. E. coli catabolite activator protein
   6749..6841    -  CDS            lacI (fragment): lac repressor; lacI; The lac repressor binds to the lac operator to inhibit transcription in E. coli. This inhibition can be relieved by adding lactose or isopropyl-β-D-thiogalactopyranoside (IPTG).
   7024..7612    -  rep_origin     ori: high-copy-number ColE1/pMB1/pBR322/pUC origin of replication
   7783..8592    -  CDS            KanR: aminoglycoside phosphotransferase; aph(3')-Ia; confers resistance to kanamycin in bacteria or G418 (Geneticin®) in eukaryotes
   8593..8697    -  promoter       AmpR promoter: bla
   8723..9178    -  rep_origin     f1 ori (sequence partly withheld): f1 bacteriophage origin of replication; arrow indicates direction of (+) strand synthesis
   9183..9338    -  CDS            lacZα (fragment): LacZα fragment of β-galactosidase; lacZ fragment
   9346..9364    +  promoter       T7 promoter: promoter for bacteriophage T7 RNA polymerase
   9373..9392    -  misc_feature   MCS (fragment): pBluescript multiple cloning site
