[The description below was written by a language model from this plasmid's Addgene catalogue record and pLannotate feature annotations shown in this document.]
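Description:
kiCAP-AAV-MyoAAV1C is a Rep/Cap packaging (trans) plasmid for producing recombinant AAV with the MyoAAV 1C capsid, an engineered variant described as muscle-tropic in mice and macaques. It is catalogued on a pUC57-Kan backbone and is about 9.4 kb. It is propagated in E. coli from a high-copy ColE1/pUC-type origin, with kanamycin selection from an aph(3')-Ia gene driven by the bla promoter. The annotated backbone also carries an f1 origin, lacZα and lac regulatory remnants, pBluescript-type polylinker fragments and T7, T3 and SP6 phage promoters. No ITRs are annotated, as expected for a helper construct that supplies viral proteins but is not itself packaged.

The payload is a synthetic capsid gene of about 2.2 kb: AAV9 VP1 with a seven-residue, RGD-containing peptide inserted between amino acids 588 and 589, the surface loop position commonly used for retargeting peptides. The annotation tool labels this ORF by homology to AAV2 VP1, but the catalogue identifies it as AAV9-derived. The listed promoter is p41, and the Rep52 fragment annotated directly upstream of cap probably corresponds to the region of rep that contains this promoter and intron.

Upstream, the table shows a full AAV2 Rep78 coding region, then a tetracycline-controlled transactivator ORF (called rtTA-Advanced or rtTA3/VP16 repeats in the two annotations) with a bGH polyadenylation signal. An array of tet operator repeats then precedes the Rep fragment and cap. This layout suggests transactivator-boosted capsid expression, although the record does not explain it. The depositor and sequencing-derived records agree in length and layout. The plasmid would typically be co-transfected with an ITR-flanked transgene plasmid and adenoviral helper functions to make vectors for muscle-directed gene delivery.
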