Addgene plasmid #224438: kiCAP-AAV-MyoAAV1C
Purpose: Rep/Cap plasmid for the production of MyoAAV 1C, a muscle-tropic AAV capsid in mice and macaques.
Depositing lab: Pardis Sabeti. Depositing organization: Broad Institute. Publication: Directed evolution of a family of AAV capsid variants enabling potent muscle-directed gene delivery across species. Tabebordbar M, Lagerborg KA, Stanton A, King EM, Ye S, Tellez L, Krunnfusz A, Tavakoli S, Widrick JJ, Messemer KA, Troiano EC, Moghadaszadeh B, Peacker BL, Leacock KA, Horwitz N, Beggs AH, Wagers AJ, Sabeti PC. Cell. 2021 Sep 16;184(19):4919-4938.e22. doi: 10.1016/j.cell.2021.08.028. Epub 2021 Sep 9. PubMed 34506722.
Backbone
  Vector backbone: pUC57-Kan
  Vector type: AAV
Growth in bacteria
  Bacterial resistance: Kanamycin, 50 μg/mL
  Growth temperature: 30°C
  Growth strain: NEB Stable
  Copy number: High Copy
Gene/Insert
  Gene/Insert name: AAV9 VP1 modified with 7mer insertion between amino acids 588 and 589 (alt name: MyoAAV 1C)
  Species: Synthetic
  Insert size (bp): 2232
  Mutation: RGDLSTP insert between amino acids 588 and 589 of AAV9 VP1
  Promoter: p41
  Cloning method: Gibson Cloning
Terms and licenses: Academic/Nonprofit Terms; Industry Terms: Not Available to Industry
Depositor comments: Insert was cloned via BsiWI (5') and AgeI (3', preserved in cloning) sites
How to cite: kiCAP-AAV-MyoAAV1C was a gift from Pardis Sabeti (Addgene plasmid # 224438 ; http://n2t.net/addgene:224438 ; RRID:Addgene_224438)
