>Addgene plasmid #224438 | kiCAP-AAV-MyoAAV1C | depositor partial sequence | sequence record 439821 | MyoAAV 1C cap
ATGGCTGCCGATGGTTATCTTCCAGATTGGCTCGAGGACAACCTTAGTGAAGGAATTCGCGAGTGGTGGG
CTTTGAAACCTGGAGCCCCTCAACCCAAGGCAAATCAACAACATCAAGACAACGCTCGAGGTCTTGTGCT
TCCGGGTTACAAATACCTTGGACCCGGCAACGGACTCGACAAGGGGGAGCCGGTCAACGCAGCAGACGCG
GCGGCCCTCGAGCACGACAAGGCCTACGACCAGCAGCTCAAGGCCGGAGACAACCCGTACCTCAAGTACA
ACCACGCCGACGCCGAGTTCCAGGAGCGGCTCAAAGAAGATACGTCTTTTGGGGGCAACCTCGGGCGAGC
AGTCTTCCAGGCCAAAAAGAGGCTTCTTGAACCTCTTGGTCTGGTTGAGGAAGCGGCTAAGACGGCTCCT
GGAAAGAAGAGGCCTGTAGAGCAGTCTCCTCAGGAACCGGACTCCTCCGCGGGTATTGGCAAATCGGGTG
CACAGCCCGCTAAAAAGAGACTCAATTTCGGTCAGACTGGCGACACAGAGTCAGTCCCAGACCCTCAACC
AATCGGAGAACCTCCCGCAGCCCCCTCAGGTGTGGGATCTCTTACAATGGCTTCAGGTGGTGGCGCACCA
GTGGCAGACAATAACGAAGGTGCCGATGGAGTGGGTAGTTCCTCGGGAAATTGGCATTGCGATTCCCAAT
GGCTGGGGGACAGAGTCATCACCACCAGCACCCGAACCTGGGCCCTGCCCACCTACAACAATCACCTCTA
CAAGCAAATCTCCAACAGCACATCTGGAGGATCTTCAAATGACAACGCCTACTTCGGCTACAGCACCCCC
TGGGGGTATTTTGACTTCAACAGATTCCACTGCCACTTCTCACCACGTGACTGGCAGCGACTCATCAACA
ACAACTGGGGATTCCGGCCTAAGCGACTCAACTTCAAGCTCTTCAACATTCAGGTCAAAGAGGTTACGGA
CAACAATGGAGTCAAGACCATCGCCAATAACCTTACCAGCACGGTCCAGGTCTTCACGGACTCAGACTAT
CAGCTCCCGTACGTGCTCGGGTCGGCTCACGAGGGCTGCCTCCCGCCGTTCCCAGCGGACGTTTTCATGA
TTCCTCAGTACGGGTATCTGACGCTTAATGATGGAAGCCAGGCCGTGGGTCGTTCGTCCTTTTACTGCCT
GGAATATTTCCCGTCGCAAATGCTAAGAACGGGTAACAACTTCCAGTTCAGCTACGAGTTTGAGAACGTA
CCTTTCCATAGCAGCTACGCTCACAGCCAAAGCCTGGACCGACTAATGAATCCACTCATCGACCAATACT
TGTACTATCTCTCAAAGACTATTAACGGTTCTGGACAGAATCAACAAACGCTAAAATTCAGTGTGGCCGG
ACCCAGCAACATGGCTGTCCAGGGAAGAAACTACATACCTGGACCCAGCTACCGACAACAACGTGTCTCA
ACCACTGTGACTCAAAACAACAACAGCGAATTTGCTTGGCCTGGAGCTTCTTCTTGGGCTCTCAATGGAC
GTAATAGCTTGATGAATCCTGGACCTGCTATGGCCAGCCACAAAGAAGGAGAGGACCGTTTCTTTCCTTT
GTCTGGATCTTTAATTTTTGGCAAACAAGGAACTGGAAGAGACAACGTGGATGCGGACAAAGTCATGATA
ACCAACGAAGAAGAAATTAAAACTACTAACCCGGTAGCAACGGAGTCCTATGGACAAGTGGCCACAAACC
ACCAGAGTGCCCAAAGGGGTGATCTTTCTACGCCTGCACAGGCGCAGACCGGCTGGGTTCAAAACCAAGG
AATACTTCCGGGTATGGTTTGGCAGGACAGAGATGTGTACCTGCAAGGACCCATTTGGGCCAAAATTCCT
CACACGGACGGCAACTTTCACCCTTCTCCGCTGATGGGAGGGTTTGGAATGAAGCACCCGCCTCCTCAGA
TCCTCATCAAAAACACACCTGTACCTGCGGATCCTCCAACGGCCTTCAACAAGGACAAGCTGAACTCTTT
CATCACCCAGTATTCTACTGGCCAAGTCAGCGTGGAGATCGAGTGGGAGCTGCAGAAGGAAAACAGCAAG
CGCTGGAACCCGGAGATCCAGTACACTTCCAACTATTACAAGTCTAATAATGTTGAATTTGCTGTTAATA
CTGAAGGTGTATATAGTGAACCCCGCCCCATTGGCACCAGATACCTGACTCGTAATCTGTAA
